Addgene plasmid #236729: pLenti_DualsgRNAEmptyVector_Puro_T2A_BFP2
Purpose: (Empty Backbone) Dual sgRNA empty vector expressing BFP with Puromycin selection
Depositing lab: Derek Narendra. Depositing organization: National Institute of Neurological Disorders and Strokes (NINDS). Publication: A unified mechanism for mitochondrial damage sensing in PINK1-Parkin-mediated mitophagy. Thayer JA, Petersen JD, Huang X, Gruel Budet LM, Hawrot J, Ramos DM, Sekine S, Li Y, Ward ME, Narendra DP. EMBO J. 2025 Nov 20. doi: 10.1038/s44318-025-00604-z. PubMed 41266657.
Backbone
  Vector backbone: pJR103
  Backbone manufacturer: Marco Jost and Jonathan Weissman, Addgene plasmid #187242
  Backbone size (bp): 9527
  Modifications to backbone: pJR103 was digested with XbaI and XhoI and ligated with "empty vector fragment" via NEBuilder.
  Vector type: Lentiviral
  Selectable markers: Puromycin
Growth in bacteria
  Bacterial resistance: Ampicillin, 100 μg/mL
  Growth temperature: 37°C
  Growth strain: NEB Stable
  Copy number: Low Copy
Gene/Insert
  Cloning method: Gibson Cloning
Terms and licenses: Academic/Nonprofit Terms; Industry Terms: Not Available to Industry
Depositor comments: Please visit https://doi.org/10.1101/2025.02.19.639160 for bioRxiv preprint.
How to cite: pLenti_DualsgRNAEmptyVector_Puro_T2A_BFP2 was a gift from Derek Narendra (Addgene plasmid # 236729 ; http://n2t.net/addgene:236729 ; RRID:Addgene_236729)
