[The description below was written by a language model from this plasmid's Addgene catalogue record and pLannotate feature annotations shown in this document.]
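Description:
pLenti_DualsgRNAEmptyVector_Puro_T2A_BFP2 is an empty lentiviral backbone for dual-sgRNA expression, built from pJR103 by cutting with XbaI and XhoI and inserting an "empty vector fragment" by Gibson-type assembly. It carries no targeting guides. The record does not say what the replacement fragment contains or how guide pairs would be cloned in. The plasmid is propagated in E. coli through a ColE1/pUC-type origin and an ampicillin resistance gene (β-lactamase). The catalogue lists it as low copy and grown in a recombination-deficient strain, as is common for plasmids with repeated LTRs.

The viral portion has a third-generation-style layout. A CMV enhancer/promoter drives a truncated HIV-1 5' LTR, followed by the Ψ packaging signal with a partial gag sequence, the RRE for Rev-dependent nuclear export of the genomic RNA, and the cPPT/CTS. A second truncated LTR lies downstream of the WPRE. The guide region is annotated with mouse U6 promoter fragments, which are RNA polymerase III promoters, and a fragment of S. pyogenes tracrRNA scaffold. The annotation of this region is incomplete, so a second promoter or scaffold expected in a dual-guide design is not explicitly identified.

Downstream, an EF-1α promoter drives puromycin N-acetyltransferase followed by TagBFP. The plasmid name indicates that a T2A peptide links the two, so one transcript would give both drug selection and blue fluorescence, with the WPRE enhancing expression. Two loxP sites flank the segment running from the U6/scaffold region through the reporter cassette, which would in principle allow Cre-mediated excision. The vector likely serves as a non-targeting control or starting backbone for Cas9-based experiments, although the record does not say so explicitly.
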