Features (pLannotate 1.2.2; 25 found; start..end, strand, type, name):
      1..162     -  promoter       U6 promoter (fragment): RNA polymerase III promoter for mouse U6 snRNA (Das et al., 1988)
    221..338     -  misc_feature   cPPT/CTS: central polypurine tract and central termination sequence of HIV-1
    388..488     -  CDS            Rev (fragment): human immunodeficiency virus 1 (HIV-1) Rev protein; rev; enhances nuclear export of unspliced and incompletely spliced viral mRNAs
    865..1098    -  misc_feature   RRE: The Rev response element (RRE) of HIV-1 allows for Rev-dependent mRNA export from the nucleus to the cytoplasm.
   1273..1611    -  CDS            HIV-1 gag (fragment): gag protein from human immunodeficiency virus 1; gag
   1595..1720    -  misc_feature   HIV-1 Ψ: packaging signal of human immunodeficiency virus type 1
   1767..1947    -  LTR            5' LTR (truncated): truncated 5' long terminal repeat (LTR) from HIV-1
   1965..2164    -  promoter       CMV promoter: human cytomegalovirus (CMV) immediate early promoter
   2165..2544    -  enhancer       CMV enhancer: human cytomegalovirus immediate early enhancer
   2699..2751    +  misc_feature   bom (fragment): basis of mobility region from pBR322
   2810..2914    +  promoter       AmpR promoter: bla
   2915..3775    +  CDS            AmpR: β-lactamase; bla; confers resistance to ampicillin, carbenicillin, and related antibiotics
   3946..4534    +  rep_origin     ori: high-copy-number ColE1/pMB1/pBR322/pUC origin of replication
   4596..4776    -  LTR            5' LTR (truncated): truncated 5' long terminal repeat (LTR) from HIV-1
   4783..5283    -  CDS            nef (fragment): NEF_HV1LA - Experimental evidence at protein level: Swiss-Prot protein existence level 1. Extracellular Nef protein targets CD4(+) T-lymphocytes for apoptosis by interacting with CXCR4 surface receptors. From Human immunodeficiency virus type 1 group M subtype B (isolate Lai) (HIV-1).
   5285..5304    -  misc_feature   MCS (fragment): pBluescript multiple cloning site
   5305..5893    -  misc_feature   WPRE: woodchuck hepatitis virus posttranscriptional regulatory element
   5893..5916    -  misc_feature   MCS (fragment): pBluescript multiple cloning site
   5949..5982    -  protein_bind   loxP: Cre-mediated recombination occurs in the 8-bp core sequence (GCATACAT). Cre recombinase
   6002..6700    -  CDS            TagBFP: monomeric blue fluorescent protein mammalian codon-optimized
   6776..7372    -  CDS            PuroR: puromycin N-acetyltransferase; pac from Streptomyces alboniger; confers resistance to puromycin
   7384..8555    -  promoter       EF-1α promoter: strong constitutive promoter for human elongation factor EF-1α
   9270..9337    -  misc_RNA       tracrRNA (fragment): trans-activating CRISPR RNA for the Streptococcus pyogenes CRISPR/Cas9 system
   9425..9499    -  promoter       U6 promoter (fragment): RNA polymerase III promoter for mouse U6 snRNA (Das et al., 1988)
   9500..9533    -  protein_bind   loxP: Cre-mediated recombination occurs in the 8-bp core sequence (GCATACAT). Cre recombinase
>Addgene plasmid #236729 | pLenti_DualsgRNAEmptyVector_Puro_T2A_BFP2 | addgene full sequence | sequence record 484681 | Addgene NGS Result
AGTATTAAAAAGAACAGATTATCTGTCTTTTATCGCACATTAAGCCTCTATAGTTACTAGGAAATATTAT
ATGCAAATTAACCGGGGCAGGGGAGTAGCCGAGCTTCTCCCACAAGTCCGTGCGAGGGGGCCGGCGCGGG
CCTAGAGATGGCGCGTCGGATCTCTAGAGCGGGCCCGGTACTAACCAAACTGGATCTCTGCTGTCCCTGT
AATAAACCCGAAAATTTTGAATTTTTGTAATTTGTTTTTGTAATTCTTTAGTTTGTATGTCTGTTGCTAT
TATGTCTACTATTCTTTCCCCTGCACTGTACCCCCCAATCCCCCCTTTTCTTTTAAAATTGTGGATGAAT
ACTGCCATTTGTCTGCAGAATTGGCGCACGCAGTGCCGATCCGTTCACTAATCGAATGGATCTGTCTCTG
TCTCTCTCTCCACCTTCTTCTTCTATTCCTTCGGGCCTGTCGGGTCCCCTCGGGGTTGGGAGGTGGGTCT
GAAACGATAATGGTGAATATCCCTGCCTAACTCTATTCACTATAGAAAGTACAGCAAAAACTATTCTTAA
ACCTACCAAGCCTCCTACTATCATTATGAATAATTTTATATACCACAGCCAATTTGTTATGTTAAACCAA
TTCCACAAACTTGCCCATTTATCTAATTCCAATAATTCTTGTTCATTCTTTTCTTGCTGGTTTTGCGATT
CTTCAATTAAGGAGTGTATTAAGCTTGTGTAATTGTTAATTTCTCTGTCCCACTCCATCCAGGTCGTGTG
ATTCCAAATCTGTTCCAGAGATTTATTACTCCAACTAGCATTCCAAGGCACAGCAGTGGTGCAAATGAGT
TTTCCAGAGCAACCCCAAATCCCCAGGAGCTGTTGATCCTTTAGGTATCTTTCCACAGCCAGGATTCTTG
CCTGGAGCTGCTTGATGCCCCAGACTGTGAGTTGCAACAGATGCTGTTGCGCCTCAATAGCCCTCAGCAA
ATTGTTCTGCTGCTGCACTATACCAGACAATAATTGTCTGGCCTGTACCGTCAGCGTCATTGACGCTGCG
CCCATAGTGCTTCCTGCTGCTCCCAAGAACCCAAGGAACAAAGCTCCTATTCCCACTGCTCTTTTTTCTC
TCTGCACCACTCTTCTCTTTGCCTTGGTGGGTGCTACTCCTAATGGTTCAATTTTTACTACTTTATATTT
ATATAATTCACTTCTCCAATTGTCCCTCATATCTCCTCCTCCAGGTCTGAAGATCAGCGGCCGGCCGCTT
GCTGTGCGGTGGTCTTACTTTTGTTTTGCTCTTCCTCTATCTTGTCTAAAGCTTCCTTGGTGTCTTTTAT
CTCTATCCTTTGATGCACACAATAGAGGGTTGCTACTGTATTATATAATGATCTAAGTTCTTCTGATCCT
GTCTGAAGGGATGGTTGTAGCTGTCCCAGTATTTGTCTACAGCCTTCTGATGTTTCTAACAGGCCAGGAT
TAACTGCGAATCGTTCTAGCTCCCTGCTTGCCCATACTATATGTTTTAATTTATATTTTTTCTTTCCCCC
TGGCCTTAACCGAATTTTTTCCCATCGCGATCTAATTCTCCCCCGCTTAATACTGACGCTCTCGCACCCA
TCTCTCTCCTTCTAGCCTCCGCTAGTCAAAATTTTTGGCGTACTCACCAGTCGCCGCCCCTCGCCTCTTG
CCGTGCGCGCTTCAGCAAGCCGAGTCCTGCGTCGAGAGAGCTCCTCTGGTTTCCCTTTCGCTTTCAAGTC
CCTGTTCGGGCGCCACTGCTAGAGATTTTCCACACTGACTAAAAGGGTCTGAGGGATCTCTAGTTACCAG
AGTCACACAACAGACGGGCACACACTACTTGAAGCACTCAAGGCAAGCTTTATTGAGGCTTAAGCAGTGG
GTTCCCTAGTTAGCCAGAGAGCTCCCAGGCTCAGATCTGGTCTAACCAGAGAGACCCAGTACAGGCAAAA
CGCGCTGCTTATATAGACCTCCCACCGTACACGCCTACCGCCCATTTGCGTCAATGGGGCGGAGTTGTTA
CGACATTTTGGAAAGTCCCGTTGATTTTGGTGCCAAAACAAACTCCCATTGACGTCAATGGGGTGGAGAC
TTGGAAATCCCCGTGAGTCAAACCGCTATCCACGCCCATTGATGTACTGCCAAAACCGCATCACCATGGT
AATAGCGATGACTAATACGTAGATGTACTGCCAAGTAGGAAAGTCCCATAAGGTCATGTACTGGGCATAA
TGCCAGGCGGGCCATTTACCGTCATTGACGTCAATAGGGGGCGTACTTGGCATATGATACACTTGATGTA
CTGCCAAGTGGGCAGTTTACCGTAAATACTCCACCCATTGACGTCAATGGAAAGTCCCTATTGGCGTTAC
TATGGGAACATACGTCATTATTGACGTCAATGGGCGGGGGTCGTTGGGCGGTCAGCCAGGCGGGCCATTT
ACCGTAAGTTATGTAACGCGGAACTCCATATATGGGCTATGAACTAATGACCCCGTAATTGATTACTATT
AATAACTAGTCAATAATCAATGTCAACGCGTATATCTGGCCCGTACATCGCGAAGCAGCGCAAAACGCCT
AACCCTAAGCAGATTCTTCATGCAATTGTCGGTCAAGCCTTGCCTTGTTGTAGCTTAAATTTTGCTCGCG
CACTACTCAGCGACCTCCAACACACAAGCAGGGAGCAGATACTGGCTTAACTATGCGGCATCAGAGCAGA
TTGTACTGAGAGTGCACCATAGGGGATCGGGAGATCTCCCGATCCGTCGACGTCAGGTGGCACTTTTCGG
GGAAATGTGCGCGGAACCCCTATTTGTTTATTTTTCTAAATACATTCAAATATGTATCCGCTCATGAGAC
AATAACCCTGATAAATGCTTCAATAATATTGAAAAAGGAAGAGTATGAGTATTCAACATTTCCGTGTCGC
CCTTATTCCCTTTTTTGCGGCATTTTGCCTTCCTGTTTTTGCTCACCCAGAAACGCTGGTGAAAGTAAAA
GATGCTGAAGATCAGTTGGGTGCACGAGTGGGTTACATCGAACTGGATCTCAACAGCGGTAAGATCCTTG
AGAGTTTTCGCCCCGAAGAACGTTTTCCAATGATGAGCACTTTTAAAGTTCTGCTATGTGGCGCGGTATT
ATCCCGTATTGACGCCGGGCAAGAGCAACTCGGTCGCCGCATACACTATTCTCAGAATGACTTGGTTGAG
TACTCACCAGTCACAGAAAAGCATCTTACGGATGGCATGACAGTAAGAGAATTATGCAGTGCTGCCATAA
CCATGAGTGATAACACTGCGGCCAACTTACTTCTGACAACGATCGGAGGACCGAAGGAGCTAACCGCTTT
TTTGCACAACATGGGGGATCATGTAACTCGCCTTGATCGTTGGGAACCGGAGCTGAATGAAGCCATACCA
AACGACGAGCGTGACACCACGATGCCTGTAGCAATGGCAACAACGTTGCGCAAACTATTAACTGGCGAAC
TACTTACTCTAGCTTCCCGGCAACAATTAATAGACTGGATGGAGGCGGATAAAGTTGCAGGACCACTTCT
GCGCTCGGCCCTTCCGGCTGGCTGGTTTATTGCTGATAAATCTGGAGCCGGTGAGCGTGGGTCTCGCGGT
ATCATTGCAGCACTGGGGCCAGATGGTAAGCCCTCCCGTATCGTAGTTATCTACACGACGGGGAGTCAGG
CAACTATGGATGAACGAAATAGACAGATCGCTGAGATAGGTGCCTCACTGATTAAGCATTGGTAACTGTC
AGACCAAGTTTACTCATATATACTTTAGATTGATTTAAAACTTCATTTTTAATTTAAAAGGATCTAGGTG
AAGATCCTTTTTGATAATCTCATGACCAAAATCCCTTAACGTGAGTTTTCGTTCCACTGAGCGTCAGACC
CCGTAGAAAAGATCAAAGGATCTTCTTGAGATCCTTTTTTTCTGCGCGTAATCTGCTGCTTGCAAACAAA
AAAACCACCGCTACCAGCGGTGGTTTGTTTGCCGGATCAAGAGCTACCAACTCTTTTTCCGAAGGTAACT
GGCTTCAGCAGAGCGCAGATACCAAATACTGTTCTTCTAGTGTAGCCGTAGTTAGGCCACCACTTCAAGA
ACTCTGTAGCACCGCCTACATACCTCGCTCTGCTAATCCTGTTACCAGTGGCTGCTGCCAGTGGCGATAA
GTCGTGTCTTACCGGGTTGGACTCAAGACGATAGTTACCGGATAAGGCGCAGCGGTCGGGCTGAACGGGG
GGTTCGTGCACACAGCCCAGCTTGGAGCGAACGACCTACACCGAACTGAGATACCTACAGCGTGAGCTAT
GAGAAAGCGCCACGCTTCCCGAAGGGAGAAAGGCGGACAGGTATCCGGTAAGCGGCAGGGTCGGAACAGG
AGAGCGCACGAGGGAGCTTCCAGGGGGAAACGCCTGGTATCTTTATAGTCCTGTCGGGTTTCGCCACCTC
TGACTTGAGCGTCGATTTTTGTGATGCTCGTCAGGGGGGCGGAGCCTATGGAAAAACGCCAGCAACGCGG
CCTTTTTACGGTTCCTGGCCTTTTGCTGGCCTTTTGCTCACATGCTGCTAGAGATTTTCCACACTGACTA
AAAGGGTCTGAGGGATCTCTAGTTACCAGAGTCACACAACAGACGGGCACACACTACTTGAAGCACTCAA
GGCAAGCTTTATTGAGGCTTAAGCAGTGGGTTCCCTAGTTAGCCAGAGAGCTCCCAGGCTCAGATCTGGT
CTAACCAGAGAGACCCAGTACAGTCCGGATGCAGCTCTCGGGCCATGTGATGAAATGCTAGGCGGCTGTC
AAACCTCCACTCTAATACTTCTCTCTCCGGGTCATCCATCCCATGCAGGCTCACAGGGTGTAACAAGCGG
GTGTTCTCTCCTTCATTGGCTTCTTCTACCTTCTCTTGCTCAACTGGTACTAGCTTGTAGCACCATCCAA
AGGTCAGTGGATATCTGATCCCTGGCCCTGGTGTGTAGTTCTGCCAATCAGGGAAGTAGCCTTGTGTGTG
GTAGATCCACAGATCAAGGATATCTTGTCTTCGTTGGGAGTGAATTAGCCCTTCCAGTCCCCCCTTTTCT
TTTAAAAAGTGGCTAAGATCTACAGCTGCCTTGTAAGTCATTGGTCTTAAAGGTACCTGAGGTGTGACTG
GAAAACCCACCTCCTCCTCCTCTTGTGCTTCTAGCCAGGCACAATCAGCATTGGTAGCTGCTGTATTGCT
ACTTGTGATTGCTCCATGTTTTTCTAGGTCTCGATCGAGGTCGACGGTATCGATGCGGGGAGGCGGCCCA
AAGGGAGATCCGACTCGTCTGAGGGCGAAGGCGAAGACGCGGAAGAGGCCGCAGAGCCGGCAGCAGGCCG
CGGGAAGGAAGGTCCGCTGGATTGAGGGCCGAAGGGACGTAGCAGAAGGACGTCCCGCGCAGAATCCAGG
TGGCAACACAGGCGAGCAGCCAAGGAAAGGACGATGATTTCCCCGACAACACCACGGAATTGTCAGTGCC
CAACAGCCGAGCCCCTGTCCAGCAGCGGGCAAGGCAGGCGGCGATGAGTTCCGCCGTGGCAATAGGGAGG
GGGAAAGCGAAAGTCCCGGAAAGGAGCTGACAGGTGGTGGCAATGCCCCAACCAGTGGGGGTTGCGTCAG
CAAACACAGTGCACACCACGCCACGTTGCCTGACAACGGGCCACAACTCCTCATAAAGAGACAGCAACCA
GGATTTATACAAGGAGGAGAAAATGAAAGCCATACGGGAAGCAATAGCATGATACAAAGGCATTAAAGCA
GCGTATCCACATAGCGTAAAAGGAGCAACATAGTTAAGAATACCAGTCAATCTTTCACAAATTTTGTAAT
CCAGAGGTTGATTATCGATAAGCTTGATATCGAATTGTACCTAGTGGAACCGGAACCCTTAAACATGTAT
AACTTCGTATAATGTATGCTATACGAAGTTATTAGGTCCCTCGACGAATTCTTAATTAAGCTTGTGCCCC
AGTTTGCTAGGGAGGTCGCAGTATCTGGCCACTGCCACCTCGTGCTGCTCGACGTAGGTCTCGTTGTTGG
CCTCCTTGATTCTTTCCAGTCTGTAGTCCACATAGTAGACGCCAGGCATCTTGAGGTTCTTAGCGGGTTT
CTTGGATCTATATGTGGTCTTGATGTTTGCGATCAGATGGCTCCCGCCCACGAGCTTCAGGGCCATGTCG
TTTCTGCCTTCCAGGCCGCCGTCAGCGGGGTACAGGGTCTCGGTGAAGGCCTCCCAGCCGAGTGTTTTCT
TCTGCATCACAGGGCCGTTGGATGTGAAGTTCACCCCTCTGATCTTGACGTTGTAGATGAGGCAGCCGTC
CTGGAGGCTGGTGTCCTGGGTAGCGGTCAGCACGCCCCCGTCTTCGTATGTGGTGACTCTCTCCCATGTG
AAGCCCTCAGGGAAGGACTGCTTGAAGAAGTCGGGGATGCCCTGGGTGTGGTTGATGAAGGTCTTGCTGC
CGTAGAGGAAGCTAGTAGCCAGGATGTCGAAGGCGAAGGGGAGAGGGCCGCCCTCGACCACCTTGATTCT
CATGGTCTGGGTGCCCTCGTAGGGCTTGCCTTCGCCCTCGGATGTGCACTTGAAGTGATGGTTGTCCACG
GTGCCCTCCATGTACAGCTTCATGTGCATGTTCTCCTTAATCAGCTCGCTGGTGGCGACCGGTGGGCCAG
GATTCTCCTCGACGTCACCGCATGTTAGCAGACTTCCTCTGCCCTCTCCCGATCCGGCACCGGGCTTGCG
GGTCATGCACCAGGTGCGCGGTCCTTCGGGCACCTCGACGTCGGCGGTGACGGTGAAGCCGAGCCGCTCG
TAGAAGGGGAGGTTGCGGGGCGCGGAGGTCTCCAGGAAGGCGGGCACCCCGGCGCGCTCGGCCGCCTCCA
CTCCGGGGAGCACGACGGCGCTGCCCAGACCCTTGCCCTGGTGGTCGGGCGACACGCCGACGGTGGCCAG
GAACCACGCGGGCTCCTTGGGCCGGTGCGGCGCCAGGAGGCCTTCCATCTGTTGCTGCGCGGCCAGCCGG
GAACCGCTCAACTCGGCCATGCGCGGGCCGATCTCGGCGAACACCGCCCCCGCTTCGACGCTCTCCGGCG
TGGTCCAGACCGCCACCGCGGCGCCGTCGTCCGCGACCCACACCTTGCCGATGTCGAGCCCGACGCGCGT
GAGGAAGAGTTCTTGCAGCTCGGTGACCCGCTCGATGTGGCGGTCCGGGTCGACGGTGTGGCGCGTGGCG
GGGTAGTCGGCGAACGCGGCGGCGAGGGTGCGTACGGCCCGGGGGACGTCGTCGCGGGTGGCGAGGCGCA
CCGTGGGCTTGTACTCGGTCATGGTGGGCTAGCTCACGACACCTGAAATGGAAGAAAAAAACTTTGAACC
ACTGTCTGAGGCTTGAGAATGAACCAAGATCCAAACTCAAAAAGGGCAAATTCCAAGGAGAATTACATCA
AGTGCCAAGCTGGCCTAACTTCAGTCTCCACCCACTCAGTGTGGGGAAACTCCATCGCATAAAACCCCTC
CCCCCAACCTAAAGACGACGTACTCCAAAAGCGCGAGAACTAATCGAGGTGCCTGGACGGCGCCCGGTAC
TCCGTGGAGTCACATGAAGCGACGGCTGAGGACGGAAAGGCCCTTTTCCTTTGTGTGGGTGACTCACCCG
CCCGCTCTCCCGAGCGCCGCGTCCTCCATTTTGAGCTCCCTGCAGCAGGGCCGGGAAGCGGCCATCTTTC
CGCTCACGCAACTGGTGCCGACCGGGCCAGCCTTGCCGCCCAGGGCGGGGCGATACACGGCGGCGCGAGG
CCAGGCACCAGAGCAGGCCGGCCAGCTTGAGACTACCCCCGTCCGATTCTCGGTGGCCGCGCTCGCAGGC
CCCGCCTCGCCGAACATGTGCGCTGGGACGCACGGGCCCCGTCGCCGCCCGCGGCCCCAAAAACCGAAAT
ACCAGTGTGCAGATCTTGGCCCGCATTTACAAGACTATCTTGCCAGAAAAAAAGCGTCGCAGCAGGTCAT
CAAAAATTTTAAATGGCTAGAGACTTATCGAAAGCAGCGAGACAGGCGCGAAGGTGCCACCAGATTCGCA
CGCGGCGGCCCCAGCGCCCAGGCCAGGCCTCAACTCAAGCACGAGGCGAAGGGGCTCCTTAAGCGCAAGG
CCTCGAACTCTCCCACCCACTTCCAACCCGAAGCTCGGGATCAAGAATCACGTACTGCAGCCAGGTGGAA
GTAATTCAAGGCACGCAAGGGCCATAACCCGTAAAGAGGCCAGGCCCGCGGGAACCACACACGGCACTTA
CCTGTGTTCTGGCGGCAAACCCGTTGCGAAAAAGAACGTTCACGGCGACTACTGCACTTATATACGGTTC
TCCCCCACCCTCGGGAAAAAGGCGGAGCCAGTACACGACATCACTTTCCCAGTTTACCCCGCGCCACCTT
CTCTAGGCACCGGTTCAATTGCCGACCCCTCCCCCCAACTTCTCGGGGACTGTGGGCGATGTGCGCTCTG
CCCACTGACGGGCACATGCATCTCCGCGCCTACAGCTCAAGCCACATCCGAAGGGGGAGGGAGCCGGGAG
CTGCGCGCGGGGCCGCCGGGGGGAGGGGTGGCACCGCCCACGCCGGGCGGCCACGAAGGGCGGGGCAGCG
GGCGCGCGCCCGGCGGGGGGAGGGGCCGCGCGCCGCGCCCGCTGGGAATTGGGGCCCTAGGGGGAGGGCG
GAGGCGCCGACGACCGCGGCACTTACCGTTCGCGGCGTGGCGCCCGGTGGTCCCCAAGGGGAGGGAAGGG
GGAGGCGGGGCGAGGACAGTGACCGGAGTCTCCTCAGCGGTGGCTTTTCTGCTTGGCAGCCTCAGCGGCT
GGCGCCAAAACCGGACTCCGCCCACTTCCTCGCCCCTGCGGTGCGAGGGTGTGGAATCCTCCAGACGCTG
GGGGAGGGGGAGTTGGGAGCTTAAAAACTAGTACCCCTTTGGGACCACTTTCAGCAGCGAACTCTCCTGT
ACACCAGGGGTCAGTTCCACAGACGCGGGCCAGGGGTGGGTCATTGCGGCGTGAACAATAATTTGACTAG
AAGTTGATTCGGGTGTTTCCGGAAGGGGCCGAGTCAATCCGCCGAGTTGGGGCACGGAAAACAAAAAGGG
AAGGCTACTAAGATTTTTCTGGCGGGGGTTATCATTGGCGTAACTGCAGGGACCACCTCCCGGCGGCCGC
CTAATGGATCCTAGTACTCGAGAAAAAAAGCACCGACTCGGTGCCACTTTTTCAAGTTGATAACGGACTA
GCCTTATTTAAACTTGCTATGCTGTTTCCAGCTTAGCTCTTAAACGAGACGATGGTCGTCTTCACAAGTT
ATCAGATCTGGAAAGCGAAGACGACTCCCGTCTCAACAAGGTGGTTCTCCAAGGGATACTTATAGTCTCA
AAACACACAATTACTTTACAGTTAGGGTGAGTTTCCTTTTGTGCTGTTTATAACTTCGTATAATGTATGC
TATACGAAGTTATAGAAATCCAAGCCTATCATGTAAAATGTAGCT
