>Addgene plasmid #236729 | pLenti_DualsgRNAEmptyVector_Puro_T2A_BFP2 | depositor partial sequence | sequence record 475635 | "Empty vector" insert sequence
TGGTTAGTACCGGGCCCGCTCTAGAGATCCGACGCGCCATCTCTAGGCCCGCGCCGGCCCCCTCGCACGG
ACTTGTGGGAGAAGCTCGGCTACTCCCCTGCCCCGGTTAATTTGCATATAATATTTCCTAGTAACTATAG
AGGCTTAATGTGCGATAAAAGACAGATAATCTGTTCTTTTTAATACTAGCTACATTTTACATGATAGGCT
TGGATTTCTATAACTTCGTATAGCATACATTATACGAAGTTATAAACAGCACAAAAGGAAACTCACCCTA
ACTGTAAAGTAATTGTGTGTTTTGAGACTATAAGTATCCCTTGGAGAACCACCTTGTTGAGACGGGAGTC
GTCTTCGCTTTCCAGATCTGATAACTTGTGAAGACGACCATCGTCTCGTTTAAGAGCTAAGCTGGAAACA
GCATAGCAAGTTTAAATAAGGCTAGTCCGTTATCAACTTGAAAAAGTGGCACCGAGTCGGTGCTTTTTTT
CTCGAGTACTAGGATCCATTAGGCG
